Addgene plasmid #76664: TRIB1 gRNA (BRDN0001148054)
Purpose: 3rd generation lentiviral gRNA plasmid targeting human TRIB1
Depositing lab: John Doench & David Root. Depositing organization: Broad Institute. Publication: Optimized sgRNA design to maximize activity and minimize off-target effects of CRISPR-Cas9. Doench JG, Fusi N, Sullender M, Hegde M, Vaimberg EW, Donovan KF, Smith I, Tothova Z, Wilen C, Orchard R, Virgin HW, Listgarten J, Root DE. Nat Biotechnol. 2016 Jan 18. doi: 10.1038/nbt.3437. PubMed 26780180.
Backbone
  Vector backbone: lentiGuide-Puro
  Backbone manufacturer: Zhang Lab (Addgene plasmid # 52963)
  Vector type: Mammalian Expression, Lentiviral, CRISPR
  Selectable markers: Puromycin
Growth in bacteria
  Bacterial resistance: Ampicillin, 100 μg/mL
  Growth temperature: 37°C
  Growth strain: DH5alpha
  Copy number: High Copy
Gene/Insert
  Gene/Insert name: TRIB1 (alt names: TRIB1; NM_001282985.1)
  gRNA/shRNA sequence: GATGCTTTGTCAGACAAACA
  Species: H. sapiens (human)
  Entrez Gene: TRIB1 (a.k.a. C8FW, GIG-2, GIG2, SKIP1, TRB-1, TRB1)
  Promoter: hU6
  Cloning method: Unknown
  Sequencing primers: 5′ U6-F; 3′ pS2-R
Terms and licenses: Academic/Nonprofit Terms; Industry Terms: Not Available to Industry
Depositor comments: The gRNA was designed to target the following Genbank reference sequence(s): NM_001282985.1,NM_025195.3. Note that this plasmid does NOT contain Cas9. It should be used in conjunction with lentiCas9-Blast (Addgene #52962) or otherwise with cell lines already expressing Cas9. Browse the full kinome gRNA library at http://www.addgene.org/pooled-library/broadgpp-human-kinome/ or visit http://www.broadinstitute.org/rnai/public/ for detailed protocols and information.
How to cite: TRIB1 gRNA (BRDN0001148054) was a gift from John Doench & David Root (Addgene plasmid # 76664 ; http://n2t.net/addgene:76664 ; RRID:Addgene_76664)
