[The description below was written by a language model from this plasmid's Addgene catalogue record and pLannotate feature annotations shown in this document.]
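Description:
TRIB1 gRNA (BRDN0001148054) is a third-generation lentiviral CRISPR guide plasmid built on the lentiGuide-Puro backbone, carrying a single guide RNA directed against human TRIB1 (also known as TRB1, C8FW, GIG2 or SKIP1). The guide was designed against two TRIB1 reference transcripts and belongs to a human kinome gRNA library. In bacteria the 8.3 kb plasmid is maintained at high copy from a ColE1/pUC-type origin under ampicillin selection (β-lactamase). An f1 origin, an SV40 origin and lac/T7/T3 remnants are also annotated in the backbone.

The viral transfer cassette begins with an RSV promoter fused to a truncated HIV-1 5' LTR, which makes genomic RNA production independent of Tat. It continues through the Ψ packaging signal with a partial gag fragment and the Rev response element, and ends in a self-inactivating ΔU3 3' LTR followed by an SV40 polyadenylation signal. Within this frame, a human U6 RNA polymerase III promoter drives the TRIB1-specific spacer joined to the Streptococcus pyogenes Cas9 guide scaffold. A cPPT/CTS element, which aids nuclear import of the viral genome, lies downstream. A separate EF-1α promoter, including its first intron, expresses puromycin N-acetyltransferase for selecting transduced mammalian cells, and a WPRE enhances transcript expression.

The plasmid does not encode Cas9. It is meant to be used together with a separate Cas9 lentivirus such as lentiCas9-Blast, or in cells that already express Cas9, to disrupt TRIB1 in knockout or loss-of-function experiments. As with other third-generation lentiviral vectors, producing virus requires packaging and envelope functions supplied in trans.
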