Features (pLannotate 1.2.2; 29 found; start..end, strand, type, name):
     14..80      +  CDS            small t antigen (fragment): SV40 (simian virus 40) small t antigen
    106..317     +  promoter       EF-1α core promoter: core promoter for human elongation factor EF-1α
    318..1256    +  intron         EF-1α intron A: intron upstream of the start codon of human EF-1α
   1278..1877    +  CDS            PuroR (fragment): puromycin N-acetyltransferase; pac from Streptomyces; confers resistance to puromycin
   1893..2481    +  misc_feature   WPRE: woodchuck hepatitis virus posttranscriptional regulatory element
   2532..2551    +  misc_feature   cPPT/CTS (fragment): central polypurine tract and central termination sequence of HIV-1
   2553..2786    +  LTR            3' LTR (ΔU3): self-inactivating 3' long terminal repeat (LTR) from HIV-1
   2864..2985    +  polyA_signal   SV40 poly(A) signal: SV40 polyadenylation signal
   3025..3160    +  rep_origin     SV40 ori: SV40 origin of replication
   3181..3199    -  promoter       T7 promoter: promoter for bacteriophage T7 RNA polymerase
   3207..3362    +  CDS            lacZα (fragment): LacZα fragment of β-galactosidase; lacZ fragment
   3367..3795    +  rep_origin     f1 ori (sequence partly withheld): f1 bacteriophage origin of replication; arrow indicates direction of (+) strand synthesis
   3848..3952    +  promoter       AmpR promoter: bla
   3953..4813    +  CDS            AmpR: β-lactamase; bla; confers resistance to ampicillin, carbenicillin, and related antibiotics
   4984..5572    +  rep_origin     ori: high-copy-number ColE1/pMB1/pBR322/pUC origin of replication
   5755..5847    +  CDS            lacI (fragment): lac repressor; lacI; The lac repressor binds to the lac operator to inhibit transcription in E. coli. This inhibition can be relieved by adding lactose or isopropyl-β-D-thiogalactopyranoside (IPTG).
   5860..5881    +  protein_bind   CAP binding site: CAP binding activates transcription in the presence of cAMP. E. coli catabolite activator protein
   5896..5926    +  promoter       lac promoter: promoter for the E. coli lac operon
   5934..5950    +  protein_bind   lac operator: The lac repressor binds to the lac operator to inhibit transcription in E. coli. This inhibition can be relieved by adding lactose or isopropyl-β-D-thiogalactopyranoside (IPTG). lac repressor encoded by lacI
   5995..6013    +  promoter       T3 promoter: promoter for bacteriophage T3 RNA polymerase
   6041..6267    +  promoter       RSV promoter: Rous sarcoma virus enhancer/promoter
   6268..6448    +  LTR            5' LTR (truncated): truncated 5' long terminal repeat (LTR) from HIV-1
   6495..6620    +  misc_feature   HIV-1 Ψ: packaging signal of human immunodeficiency virus type 1
   6604..6967    +  CDS            HIV-1 gag (fragment): gag protein from human immunodeficiency virus 1; gag
   7113..7346    +  misc_feature   RRE: The Rev response element (RRE) of HIV-1 allows for Rev-dependent mRNA export from the nucleus to the cytoplasm.
   7723..7749    +  CDS            Rev (fragment): human immunodeficiency virus 1 (HIV-1) Rev protein; rev; enhances nuclear export of unspliced and incompletely spliced viral mRNAs
   7753..7993    +  promoter       U6 promoter: RNA polymerase III promoter for human U6 snRNA
   8023..8098    +  misc_RNA       gRNA scaffold: guide RNA scaffold for the Streptococcus pyogenes CRISPR/Cas9 system
   8154..8271    +  misc_feature   cPPT/CTS: central polypurine tract and central termination sequence of HIV-1
>Addgene plasmid #76664 | TRIB1 gRNA (BRDN0001148054) | addgene full sequence | sequence record 186264 | Addgene Assembled Sequence
CCCGGGTGCAAAGATGGATAAAGTTTTAAACAGAGAGGAATCTTTGCAGCTAATGGACCTTCTAGGTCTT
GAAAGGAGTGGGAATTGGCTCCGGTGCCCGTCAGTGGGCAGAGCGCACATCGCCCACAGTCCCCGAGAAG
TTGGGGGGAGGGGTCGGCAATTGATCCGGTGCCTAGAGAAGGTGGCGCGGGGTAAACTGGGAAAGTGATG
TCGTGTACTGGCTCCGCCTTTTTCCCGAGGGTGGGGGAGAACCGTATATAAGTGCAGTAGTCGCCGTGAA
CGTTCTTTTTCGCAACGGGTTTGCCGCCAGAACACAGGTAAGTGCCGTGTGTGGTTCCCGCGGGCCTGGC
CTCTTTACGGGTTATGGCCCTTGCGTGCCTTGAATTACTTCCACCTGGCTGCAGTACGTGATTCTTGATC
CCGAGCTTCGGGTTGGAAGTGGGTGGGAGAGTTCGAGGCCTTGCGCTTAAGGAGCCCCTTCGCCTCGTGC
TTGAGTTGAGGCCTGGCCTGGGCGCTGGGGCCGCCGCGTGCGAATCTGGTGGCACCTTCGCGCCTGTCTC
GCTGCTTTCGATAAGTCTCTAGCCATTTAAAATTTTTGATGACCTGCTGCGACGCTTTTTTTCTGGCAAG
ATAGTCTTGTAAATGCGGGCCAAGATCTGCACACTGGTATTTCGGTTTTTGGGGCCGCGGGCGGCGACGG
GGCCCGTGCGTCCCAGCGCACATGTTCGGCGAGGCGGGGCCTGCGAGCGCGGCCACCGAGAATCGGACGG
GGGTAGTCTCAAGCTGGCCGGCCTGCTCTGGTGCCTGGCCTCGCGCCGCCGTGTATCGCCCCGCCCTGGG
CGGCAAGGCTGGCCCGGTCGGCACCAGTTGCGTGAGCGGAAAGATGGCCGCTTCCCGGCCCTGCTGCAGG
GAGCTCAAAATGGAGGACGCGGCGCTCGGGAGAGCGGGCGGGTGAGTCACCCACACAAAGGAAAAGGGCC
TTTCCGTCCTCAGCCGTCGCTTCATGTGACTCCACGGAGTACCGGGCGCCGTCCAGGCACCTCGATTAGT
TCTCGAGCTTTTGGAGTACGTCGTCTTTAGGTTGGGGGGAGGGGTTTTATGCGATGGAGTTTCCCCACAC
TGAGTGGGTGGAGACTGAAGTTAGGCCAGCTTGGCACTTGATGTAATTCTCCTTGGAATTTGCCCTTTTT
GAGTTTGGATCTTGGTTCATTCTCAAGCCTCAGACAGTGGTTCAAAGTTTTTTTCTTCCATTTCAGGTGT
CGTGACGTACGGCCACCATGACCGAGTACAAGCCCACGGTGCGCCTCGCCACCCGCGACGACGTCCCCAG
GGCCGTACGCACCCTCGCCGCCGCGTTCGCCGACTACCCCGCCACGCGCCACACCGTCGATCCGGACCGC
CACATCGAGCGGGTCACCGAGCTGCAAGAACTCTTCCTCACGCGCGTCGGGCTCGACATCGGCAAGGTGT
GGGTCGCGGACGACGGCGCCGCCGTGGCGGTCTGGACCACGCCGGAGAGCGTCGAAGCGGGGGCGGTGTT
CGCCGAGATCGGCCCGCGCATGGCCGAGTTGAGCGGTTCCCGGCTGGCCGCGCAGCAACAGATGGAAGGC
CTCCTGGCGCCGCACCGGCCCAAGGAGCCCGCGTGGTTCCTGGCCACCGTCGGAGTCTCGCCCGACCACC
AGGGCAAGGGTCTGGGCAGCGCCGTCGTGCTCCCCGGAGTGGAGGCGGCCGAGCGCGCCGGGGTGCCCGC
CTTCCTGGAGACCTCCGCGCCCCGCAACCTCCCCTTCTACGAGCGGCTCGGCTTCACCGTCACCGCCGAC
GTCGAGGTGCCCGAAGGACCGCGCACCTGGTGCATGACCCGCAAGCCCGGTGCCTGAACGCGTTAAGTCG
ACAATCAACCTCTGGATTACAAAATTTGTGAAAGATTGACTGGTATTCTTAACTATGTTGCTCCTTTTAC
GCTATGTGGATACGCTGCTTTAATGCCTTTGTATCATGCTATTGCTTCCCGTATGGCTTTCATTTTCTCC
TCCTTGTATAAATCCTGGTTGCTGTCTCTTTATGAGGAGTTGTGGCCCGTTGTCAGGCAACGTGGCGTGG
TGTGCACTGTGTTTGCTGACGCAACCCCCACTGGTTGGGGCATTGCCACCACCTGTCAGCTCCTTTCCGG
GACTTTCGCTTTCCCCCTCCCTATTGCCACGGCGGAACTCATCGCCGCCTGCCTTGCCCGCTGCTGGACA
GGGGCTCGGCTGTTGGGCACTGACAATTCCGTGGTGTTGTCGGGGAAATCATCGTCCTTTCCTTGGCTGC
TCGCCTGTGTTGCCACCTGGATTCTGCGCGGGACGTCCTTCTGCTACGTCCCTTCGGCCCTCAATCCAGC
GGACCTTCCTTCCCGCGGCCTGCTGCCGGCTCTGCGGCCTCTTCCGCGTCTTCGCCTTCGCCCTCAGACG
AGTCGGATCTCCCTTTGGGCCGCCTCCCCGCGTCGACTTTAAGACCAATGACTTACAAGGCAGCTGTAGA
TCTTAGCCACTTTTTAAAAGAAAAGGGGGGACTGGAAGGGCTAATTCACTCCCAACGAAGACAAGATCTG
CTTTTTGCTTGTACTGGGTCTCTCTGGTTAGACCAGATCTGAGCCTGGGAGCTCTCTGGCTAACTAGGGA
ACCCACTGCTTAAGCCTCAATAAAGCTTGCCTTGAGTGCTTCAAGTAGTGTGTGCCCGTCTGTTGTGTGA
CTCTGGTAACTAGAGATCCCTCAGACCCTTTTAGTCAGTGTGGAAAATCTCTAGCAGTACGTATAGTAGT
TCATGTCATCTTATTATTCAGTATTTATAACTTGCAAAGAAATGAATATCAGAGAGTGAGAGGAACTTGT
TTATTGCAGCTTATAATGGTTACAAATAAAGCAATAGCATCACAAATTTCACAAATAAAGCATTTTTTTC
ACTGCATTCTAGTTGTGGTTTGTCCAAACTCATCAATGTATCTTATCATGTCTGGCTCTAGCTATCCCGC
CCCTAACTCCGCCCATCCCGCCCCTAACTCCGCCCAGTTCCGCCCATTCTCCGCCCCATGGCTGACTAAT
TTTTTTTATTTATGCAGAGGCCGAGGCCGCCTCGGCCTCTGAGCTATTCCAGAAGTAGTGAGGAGGCTTT
TTTGGAGGCCTAGGGACGTACCCAATTCGCCCTATAGTGAGTCGTATTACGCGCGCTCACTGGCCGTCGT
TTTACAACGTCGTGACTGGGAAAACCCTGGCGTTACCCAACTTAATCGCCTTGCAGCACATCCCCCTTTC
GCCAGCTGGCGTAATAGCGAAGAGGCCCGCACCGATCGCCCTTCCCAACAGTTGCGCAGCCTGAATGGCG
AATGGG
[124 nt withheld, positions 3367-3490]
C
[91 nt withheld, positions 3492-3582]
A
[49 nt withheld, positions 3584-3632]
CCTTTGACGTTGGAGTCCACGTTCTTT
[37 nt withheld, positions 3660-3696]
ACCCTATCTCGGTCTATTCTTTTGATTTATAAGGGATTTTGCCGATTTCGGCCTATTGGTTAAAAAATGA
GCTGATTTAACAAAAATTTAACGCGAATTTTAACAAAATATTAACGCTTACAATTTAGGTGGCACTTTTC
GGGGAAATGTGCGCGGAACCCCTATTTGTTTATTTTTCTAAATACATTCAAATATGTATCCGCTCATGAG
ACAATAACCCTGATAAATGCTTCAATAATATTGAAAAAGGAAGAGTATGAGTATTCAACATTTCCGTGTC
GCCCTTATTCCCTTTTTTGCGGCATTTTGCCTTCCTGTTTTTGCTCACCCAGAAACGCTGGTGAAAGTAA
AAGATGCTGAAGATCAGTTGGGTGCACGAGTGGGTTACATCGAACTGGATCTCAACAGCGGTAAGATCCT
TGAGAGTTTTCGCCCCGAAGAACGTTTTCCAATGATGAGCACTTTTAAAGTTCTGCTATGTGGCGCGGTA
TTATCCCGTATTGACGCCGGGCAAGAGCAACTCGGTCGCCGCATACACTATTCTCAGAATGACTTGGTTG
AGTACTCACCAGTCACAGAAAAGCATCTTACGGATGGCATGACAGTAAGAGAATTATGCAGTGCTGCCAT
AACCATGAGTGATAACACTGCGGCCAACTTACTTCTGACAACGATCGGAGGACCGAAGGAGCTAACCGCT
TTTTTGCACAACATGGGGGATCATGTAACTCGCCTTGATCGTTGGGAACCGGAGCTGAATGAAGCCATAC
CAAACGACGAGCGTGACACCACGATGCCTGTAGCAATGGCAACAACGTTGCGCAAACTATTAACTGGCGA
ACTACTTACTCTAGCTTCCCGGCAACAATTAATAGACTGGATGGAGGCGGATAAAGTTGCAGGACCACTT
CTGCGCTCGGCCCTTCCGGCTGGCTGGTTTATTGCTGATAAATCTGGAGCCGGTGAGCGTGGGTCTCGCG
GTATCATTGCAGCACTGGGGCCAGATGGTAAGCCCTCCCGTATCGTAGTTATCTACACGACGGGGAGTCA
GGCAACTATGGATGAACGAAATAGACAGATCGCTGAGATAGGTGCCTCACTGATTAAGCATTGGTAACTG
TCAGACCAAGTTTACTCATATATACTTTAGATTGATTTAAAACTTCATTTTTAATTTAAAAGGATCTAGG
TGAAGATCCTTTTTGATAATCTCATGACCAAAATCCCTTAACGTGAGTTTTCGTTCCACTGAGCGTCAGA
CCCCGTAGAAAAGATCAAAGGATCTTCTTGAGATCCTTTTTTTCTGCGCGTAATCTGCTGCTTGCAAACA
AAAAAACCACCGCTACCAGCGGTGGTTTGTTTGCCGGATCAAGAGCTACCAACTCTTTTTCCGAAGGTAA
CTGGCTTCAGCAGAGCGCAGATACCAAATACTGTTCTTCTAGTGTAGCCGTAGTTAGGCCACCACTTCAA
GAACTCTGTAGCACCGCCTACATACCTCGCTCTGCTAATCCTGTTACCAGTGGCTGCTGCCAGTGGCGAT
AAGTCGTGTCTTACCGGGTTGGACTCAAGACGATAGTTACCGGATAAGGCGCAGCGGTCGGGCTGAACGG
GGGGTTCGTGCACACAGCCCAGCTTGGAGCGAACGACCTACACCGAACTGAGATACCTACAGCGTGAGCT
ATGAGAAAGCGCCACGCTTCCCGAAGGGAGAAAGGCGGACAGGTATCCGGTAAGCGGCAGGGTCGGAACA
GGAGAGCGCACGAGGGAGCTTCCAGGGGGAAACGCCTGGTATCTTTATAGTCCTGTCGGGTTTCGCCACC
TCTGACTTGAGCGTCGATTTTTGTGATGCTCGTCAGGGGGGCGGAGCCTATGGAAAAACGCCAGCAACGC
GGCCTTTTTACGGTTCCTGGCCTTTTGCTGGCCTTTTGCTCACATGTTCTTTCCTGCGTTATCCCCTGAT
TCTGTGGATAACCGTATTACCGCCTTTGAGTGAGCTGATACCGCTCGCCGCAGCCGAACGACCGAGCGCA
GCGAGTCAGTGAGCGAGGAAGCGGAAGAGCGCCCAATACGCAAACCGCCTCTCCCCGCGCGTTGGCCGAT
TCATTAATGCAGCTGGCACGACAGGTTTCCCGACTGGAAAGCGGGCAGTGAGCGCAACGCAATTAATGTG
AGTTAGCTCACTCATTAGGCACCCCAGGCTTTACACTTTATGCTTCCGGCTCGTATGTTGTGTGGAATTG
TGAGCGGATAACAATTTCACACAGGAAACAGCTATGACCATGATTACGCCAAGCGCGCAATTAACCCTCA
CTAAAGGGAACAAAAGCTGGAGCTGCAAGCTTAATGTAGTCTTATGCAATACTCTTGTAGTCTTGCAACA
TGGTAACGATGAGTTAGCAACATGCCTTACAAGGAGAGAAAAAGCACCGTGCATGCCGATTGGTGGAAGT
AAGGTGGTACGATCGTGCCTTATTAGGAAGGCAACAGACGGGTCTGACATGGATTGGACGAACCACTGAA
TTGCCGCATTGCAGAGATATTGTATTTAAGTGCCTAGCTCGATACATAAACGGGTCTCTCTGGTTAGACC
AGATCTGAGCCTGGGAGCTCTCTGGCTAACTAGGGAACCCACTGCTTAAGCCTCAATAAAGCTTGCCTTG
AGTGCTTCAAGTAGTGTGTGCCCGTCTGTTGTGTGACTCTGGTAACTAGAGATCCCTCAGACCCTTTTAG
TCAGTGTGGAAAATCTCTAGCAGTGGCGCCCGAACAGGGACTTGAAAGCGAAAGGGAAACCAGAGGAGCT
CTCTCGACGCAGGACTCGGCTTGCTGAAGCGCGCACGGCAAGAGGCGAGGGGCGGCGACTGGTGAGTACG
CCAAAAATTTTGACTAGCGGAGGCTAGAAGGAGAGAGATGGGTGCGAGAGCGTCAGTATTAAGCGGGGGA
GAATTAGATCGCGATGGGAAAAAATTCGGTTAAGGCCAGGGGGAAAGAAAAAATATAAATTAAAACATAT
AGTATGGGCAAGCAGGGAGCTAGAACGATTCGCAGTTAATCCTGGCCTGTTAGAAACATCAGAAGGCTGT
AGACAAATACTGGGACAGCTACAACCATCCCTTCAGACAGGATCAGAAGAACTTAGATCATTATATAATA
CAGTAGCAACCCTCTATTGTGTGCATCAAAGGATAGAGATAAAAGACACCAAGGAAGCTTTAGACAAGAT
AGAGGAAGAGCAAAACAAAAGTAAGACCACCGCACAGCAAGCGGCCGCTGATCTTCAGACCTGGAGGAGG
AGATATGAGGGACAATTGGAGAAGTGAATTATATAAATATAAAGTAGTAAAAATTGAACCATTAGGAGTA
GCACCCACCAAGGCAAAGAGAAGAGTGGTGCAGAGAGAAAAAAGAGCAGTGGGAATAGGAGCTTTGTTCC
TTGGGTTCTTGGGAGCAGCAGGAAGCACTATGGGCGCAGCGTCAATGACGCTGACGGTACAGGCCAGACA
ATTATTGTCTGGTATAGTGCAGCAGCAGAACAATTTGCTGAGGGCTATTGAGGCGCAACAGCATCTGTTG
CAACTCACAGTCTGGGGCATCAAGCAGCTCCAGGCAAGAATCCTGGCTGTGGAAAGATACCTAAAGGATC
AACAGCTCCTGGGGATTTGGGGTTGCTCTGGAAAACTCATTTGCACCACTGCTGTGCCTTGGAATGCTAG
TTGGAGTAATAAATCTCTGGAACAGATTTGGAATCACACGACCTGGATGGAGTGGGACAGAGAAATTAAC
AATTACACAAGCTTAATACACTCCTTAATTGAAGAATCGCAAAACCAGCAAGAAAAGAATGAACAAGAAT
TATTGGAATTAGATAAATGGGCAAGTTTGTGGAATTGGTTTAACATAACAAATTGGCTGTGGTATATAAA
ATTATTCATAATGATAGTAGGAGGCTTGGTAGGTTTAAGAATAGTTTTTGCTGTACTTTCTATAGTGAAT
AGAGTTAGGCAGGGATATTCACCATTATCGTTTCAGACCCACCTCCCAACCCCGAGGGGACCCAGAGAGG
GCCTATTTCCCATGATTCCTTCATATTTGCATATACGATACAAGGCTGTTAGAGAGATAATTAGAATTAA
TTTGACTGTAAACACAAAGATATTAGTACAAAATACGTGACGTAGAAAGTAATAATTTCTTGGGTAGTTT
GCAGTTTTAAAATTATGTTTTAAAATGGACTATCATATGCTTACCGTAACTTGAAAGTATTTCGATTTCT
TGGCTTTATATATCTTGTGGAAAGGACGAAACACCGGATGCTTTGTCAGACAAACAGTTTTAGAGCTAGA
AATAGCAAGTTAAAATAAGGCTAGTCCGTTATCAACTTGAAAAAGTGGCACCGAGTCGGTGCTTTTTTAA
GCTTGGCGTAACTAGATCTTGAGACAAATGGCAGTATTCATCCACAATTTTAAAAGAAAAGGGGGGATTG
GGGGGTACAGTGCAGGGGAAAGAATAGTAGACATAATAGCAACAGACATACAAACTAAAGAATTACAAAA
ACAAATTACAAAAATTCAAAATTTTCGGGTTTATTACAGGGACAGCAGAGATCCACTTTGGCGCCGGCTC
GAGGGGG
