>Addgene plasmid #76664 | TRIB1 gRNA (BRDN0001148054) | depositor partial sequence | sequence record 144124 | Target Sequence
GATGCTTTGTCAGACAAACA
