>Addgene plasmid #76664 | TRIB1 gRNA (BRDN0001148054) | addgene partial sequence | sequence record 186263 | hU6-F
AAGTAATAATTTCTTGGGTAGTTTGCAGTTTTAAAATTATGTTTTAAAATGGACTATCATATGCTTACCG
TAACTTGAAAGTATTTCGATTTCTTGGCTTTATATATCTTGTGGAAAGGACGAAACACCGGATGCTTTGT
CAGACAAACAGTTTTAGAGCTAGAAATAGCAAGTTAAAATAAGGCTAGTCCGTTATCAACTTGAAAAAGT
GGCACCGAGTCGGTGCTTTTTTAAGCTTGGCGTAACTAGATCTTGAGACAAATGGCAGTATTCATCCACA
ATTTTAAAAGAAAAGGGGGGATTGGGGGGTACAGTGCAGGGGAAAGAATAGTAGACATAATAGCAACAGA
CATACAAACTAAAGAATTACAAAAACAAATTACAAAAATTCAAAATTTTCGGGTTTATTACAGGGACAGC
AGAGATCCACTTTGGCGCCGGCTCGAGGGGGCCCGGGTGCAAAGATGGATAAAGTTTTAAACAGAGAGGA
ATCTTTGCAGCTAATGGACCTTCTAGGTCTTGAAAGGAGTGGGAATTGGCTCCGGTGCCCGTCAGTGGGC
AGAGCGCACA
